Addgene plasmid #186931: px459-H3.3 (H3f3b) sgRNA
Purpose: H3f3b sgRNA used for genomic targeting at H3f3b C-terminal
Depositing lab: Zhiguo Zhang. Depositing organization: Columbia University. Publication: Stable inheritance of H3.3-containing nucleosomes during mitotic cell divisions. Xu X, Duan S, Hua X, Li Z, He R, Zhaang Z. Nat Commun. 2022 May 6;13(1):2514. doi: 10.1038/s41467-022-30298-4. PubMed 35523900.
Backbone
  Vector backbone: px459
  Backbone size w/o insert (bp): 9174
  Total vector size (bp): 9194
  Vector type: Mammalian Expression, Mouse Targeting, CRISPR
  Selectable markers: Puromycin
Growth in bacteria
  Bacterial resistance: Ampicillin, 100 μg/mL
  Growth temperature: 37°C
  Growth strain: DH5alpha
  Copy number: Unknown
Gene/Insert
  Gene/Insert name: H3f3b sgRNA
  gRNA/shRNA sequence: GAGAGAGCTTAAGTTGAAG
  Species: M. musculus (mouse)
  Entrez Gene: H3f3b (a.k.a. 9430068D06Rik, H3-3a, H3-3b, H3.3B)
  Promoter: U6
  Cloning method: Restriction Enzyme; 5′ cloning site BbsI (not destroyed); 3′ cloning site BbsI (not destroyed)
  Sequencing primers: 5′ TTTATGGCGAGGCGGCGG
Terms and licenses: Academic/Nonprofit Terms; Industry Terms: Not Available to Industry
How to cite: px459-H3.3 (H3f3b) sgRNA was a gift from Zhiguo Zhang (Addgene plasmid # 186931 ; http://n2t.net/addgene:186931 ; RRID:Addgene_186931)
