[The description below was written by a language model from this plasmid's Addgene catalogue record and pLannotate feature annotations shown in this document.]
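Description:
px459-H3.3 (H3f3b) sgRNA is an all-in-one mammalian CRISPR/Cas9 expression plasmid built on the px459 backbone and carrying a guide RNA directed against the mouse histone variant gene H3f3b (H3.3B). It is propagated in E. coli through a high-copy ColE1/pUC-type origin with ampicillin selection from the β-lactamase gene. An f1 phage origin is also present, and short fragments annotated as bom and rop appear to be backbone remnants. A single AAV2 ITR lies downstream of the expression cassette as a leftover of the vector lineage, and nothing in the record suggests the plasmid is meant for AAV packaging.

The guide spacer was cloned into the BbsI sites downstream of the human U6 RNA polymerase III promoter, where it is fused to the Streptococcus pyogenes gRNA scaffold. The annotation also detects a second partial scaffold fragment just after the first. A separate Pol II cassette uses the CMV enhancer, chicken β-actin promoter and a hybrid intron to drive S. pyogenes Cas9, which the annotation software splits into N- and C-terminal portions although they are contiguous. Cas9 is followed by a nucleoplasmin nuclear localization signal, a puromycin N-acetyltransferase coding sequence and a bGH polyadenylation signal. No linker element between Cas9 and the puromycin marker is annotated. Puromycin allows enrichment of transfected cells.

According to the record, the guide targets the C-terminal end of the H3f3b coding region in mouse cells. No donor template is part of this plasmid. The sequenced record is 9,176 nt, slightly shorter than the 9,194 bp catalogue total.
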