Features (pLannotate 1.2.2; 19 found; start..end, strand, type, name):
      1..241     +  promoter       U6 promoter: RNA polymerase III promoter for human U6 snRNA
    270..345     +  misc_RNA       gRNA scaffold: guide RNA scaffold for the Streptococcus pyogenes CRISPR/Cas9 system
    352..395     +  misc_RNA       gRNA scaffold (fragment): guide RNA scaffold for the Streptococcus pyogenes CRISPR/Cas9 system
    442..727     +  enhancer       CMV enhancer: human cytomegalovirus immediate early enhancer; contains an 18-bp deletion relative to the standard CMV enhancer
    729..1006    +  promoter       chicken β-actin promoter: No description available
   1007..1234    +  intron         hybrid intron: hybrid between chicken β-actin (CBA) and minute virus of mice (MMV) introns (Gray et al., 2011)
   1372..2973    +  CDS            Cas9(N): N-terminal portion of Streptococcus pyogenes Cas9 (Zetsche et al., 2015)
   2974..5472    +  CDS            Cas9(C): C-terminal portion of Streptococcus pyogenes Cas9 (Zetsche et al., 2015)
   5473..5520    +  CDS            nucleoplasmin NLS: bipartite nuclear localization signal from nucleoplasmin
   5590..6189    +  CDS            PuroR (fragment): puromycin N-acetyltransferase; pac from Streptomyces; confers resistance to puromycin
   6223..6334    +  polyA_signal   bGH poly(A) signal: bovine growth hormone polyadenylation signal
   6439..6579    +  repeat_region  AAV2 ITR: inverted terminal repeat of adeno-associated virus serotype 2 inverted
   6584..6635    -  misc_feature   bom (fragment): basis of mobility region from pBR322
   6654..7109    +  rep_origin     f1 ori (sequence partly withheld): f1 bacteriophage origin of replication; arrow indicates direction of (+) strand synthesis
   7110..7159    -  misc_feature   bom (fragment): basis of mobility region from pBR322
   7261..7296    -  CDS            rop (fragment): Rop protein, which maintains plasmids at low copy number; rop
   7391..7495    +  promoter       AmpR promoter: bla
   7496..8356    +  CDS            AmpR: β-lactamase; bla; confers resistance to ampicillin, carbenicillin, and related antibiotics
   8527..9115    +  rep_origin     ori: high-copy-number ColE1/pMB1/pBR322/pUC origin of replication
>Addgene plasmid #186931 | px459-H3.3 (H3f3b) sgRNA | addgene full sequence | sequence record 368794 | Addgene NGS Result
GAGGGCCTATTTCCCATGATTCCTTCATATTTGCATATACGATACAAGGCTGTTAGAGAGATAATTGGAA
TTAATTTGACTGTAAACACAAAGATATTAGTACAAAATACGTGACGTAGAAAGTAATAATTTCTTGGGTA
GTTTGCAGTTTTAAAATTATGTTTTAAAATGGACTATCATATGCTTACCGTAACTTGAAAGTATTTCGAT
TTCTTGGCTTTATATATCTTGTGGAAAGGACGAAACACCGGAGAGAGCTTAAGTTGAAGGTTTTAGAGCT
AGAAATAGCAAGTTAAAATAAGGCTAGTCCGTTATCAACTTGAAAAAGTGGCACCGAGTCGGTGCTTTTT
TGTTTTAGAGCTAGAAATAGCAAGTTAAAATAAGGCTAGTCCGTTTTTAGCGCGTGCGCCAATTCTGCAG
ACAAATGGCTCTAGAGGTACCCGTTACATAACTTACGGTAAATGGCCCGCCTGGCTGACCGCCCAACGAC
CCCCGCCCATTGACGTCAATAGTAACGCCAATAGGGACTTTCCATTGACGTCAATGGGTGGAGTATTTAC
GGTAAACTGCCCACTTGGCAGTACATCAAGTGTATCATATGCCAAGTACGCCCCCTATTGACGTCAATGA
CGGTAAATGGCCCGCCTGGCATTGTGCCCAGTACATGACCTTATGGGACTTTCCTACTTGGCAGTACATC
TACGTATTAGTCATCGCTATTACCATGGTCGAGGTGAGCCCCACGTTCTGCTTCACTCTCCCCATCTCCC
CCCCCTCCCCACCCCCAATTTTGTATTTATTTATTTTTTAATTATTTTGTGCAGCGATGGGGGCGGGGGG
GGGGGGGGGGCGCGCGCCRGGSGGGGSGGGGSGGGGSGGGGGGSGGGGSGGGGSGRGGCGGAGAGGTGCG
GCGGCAGCCAATCAGAGCGGCGCGCTCCGAAAGTTTCCTTTTATGGCGAGGCGGCGGCGGCGGCGGCCCT
ATAAAAAGCGAAGCGCGCGGCGGGCGGGAGTCGCTGCGCGCTGCCTTCGCCCCGTGCCCCGCTCCGCCGC
CGCCTCGCGCCGCCCGCCCCGGCTCTGACTGACCGCGTTACTCCCACAGGTGAGCGGGCGGGACGGCCCT
TCTCCTCCGGGCTGTAATTAGCTGAGCAAGAGGTAAGGGTTTAAGGGATGGTTGGTTGGTGGGGTATTAA
TGTTTAATTACCTGGAGCACCTGCCTGAAATCACTTTTTTTCAGGTTGGACCGGTGCCACCATGGACTAT
AAGGACCACGACGGAGACTACAAGGATCATGATATTGATTACAAAGACGATGACGATAAGATGGCCCCAA
AGAAGAAGCGGAAGGTCGGTATCCACGGAGTCCCAGCAGCCGACAAGAAGTACAGCATCGGCCTGGACAT
CGGCACCAACTCTGTGGGCTGGGCCGTGATCACCGACGAGTACAAGGTGCCCAGCAAGAAATTCAAGGTG
CTGGGCAACACCGACCGGCACAGCATCAAGAAGAACCTGATCGGAGCCCTGCTGTTCGACAGCGGCGAAA
CAGCCGAGGCCACCCGGCTGAAGAGAACCGCCAGAAGAAGATACACCAGACGGAAGAACCGGATCTGCTA
TCTGCAAGAGATCTTCAGCAACGAGATGGCCAAGGTGGACGACAGCTTCTTCCACAGACTGGAAGAGTCC
TTCCTGGTGGAAGAGGATAAGAAGCACGAGCGGCACCCCATCTTCGGCAACATCGTGGACGAGGTGGCCT
ACCACGAGAAGTACCCCACCATCTACCACCTGAGAAAGAAACTGGTGGACAGCACCGACAAGGCCGACCT
GCGGCTGATCTATCTGGCCCTGGCCCACATGATCAAGTTCCGGGGCCACTTCCTGATCGAGGGCGACCTG
AACCCCGACAACAGCGACGTGGACAAGCTGTTCATCCAGCTGGTGCAGACCTACAACCAGCTGTTCGAGG
AAAACCCCATCAACGCCAGCGGCGTGGACGCCAAGGCCATCCTGTCTGCCAGACTGAGCAAGAGCAGACG
GCTGGAAAATCTGATCGCCCAGCTGCCCGGCGAGAAGAAGAATGGCCTGTTCGGAAACCTGATTGCCCTG
AGCCTGGGCCTGACCCCCAACTTCAAGAGCAACTTCGACCTGGCCGAGGATGCCAAACTGCAGCTGAGCA
AGGACACCTACGACGACGACCTGGACAACCTGCTGGCCCAGATCGGCGACCAGTACGCCGACCTGTTTCT
GGCCGCCAAGAACCTGTCCGACGCCATCCTGCTGAGCGACATCCTGAGAGTGAACACCGAGATCACCAAG
GCCCCCCTGAGCGCCTCTATGATCAAGAGATACGACGAGCACCACCAGGACCTGACCCTGCTGAAAGCTC
TCGTGCGGCAGCAGCTGCCTGAGAAGTACAAAGAGATTTTCTTCGACCAGAGCAAGAACGGCTACGCCGG
CTACATTGACGGCGGAGCCAGCCAGGAAGAGTTCTACAAGTTCATCAAGCCCATCCTGGAAAAGATGGAC
GGCACCGAGGAACTGCTCGTGAAGCTGAACAGAGAGGACCTGCTGCGGAAGCAGCGGACCTTCGACAACG
GCAGCATCCCCCACCAGATCCACCTGGGAGAGCTGCACGCCATTCTGCGGCGGCAGGAAGATTTTTACCC
ATTCCTGAAGGACAACCGGGAAAAGATCGAGAAGATCCTGACCTTCCGCATCCCCTACTACGTGGGCCCT
CTGGCCAGGGGAAACAGCAGATTCGCCTGGATGACCAGAAAGAGCGAGGAAACCATCACCCCCTGGAACT
TCGAGGAAGTGGTGGACAAGGGCGCTTCCGCCCAGAGCTTCATCGAGCGGATGACCAACTTCGATAAGAA
CCTGCCCAACGAGAAGGTGCTGCCCAAGCACAGCCTGCTGTACGAGTACTTCACCGTGTATAACGAGCTG
ACCAAAGTGAAATACGTGACCGAGGGAATGAGAAAGCCCGCCTTCCTGAGCGGCGAGCAGAAAAAGGCCA
TCGTGGACCTGCTGTTCAAGACCAACCGGAAAGTGACCGTGAAGCAGCTGAAAGAGGACTACTTCAAGAA
AATCGAGTGCTTCGACTCCGTGGAAATCTCCGGCGTGGAAGATCGGTTCAACGCCTCCCTGGGCACATAC
CACGATCTGCTGAAAATTATCAAGGACAAGGACTTCCTGGACAATGAGGAAAACGAGGACATTCTGGAAG
ATATCGTGCTGACCCTGACACTGTTTGAGGACAGAGAGATGATCGAGGAACGGCTGAAAACCTATGCCCA
CCTGTTCGACGACAAAGTGATGAAGCAGCTGAAGCGGCGGAGATACACCGGCTGGGGCAGGCTGAGCCGG
AAGCTGATCAACGGCATCCGGGACAAGCAGTCCGGCAAGACAATCCTGGATTTCCTGAAGTCCGACGGCT
TCGCCAACAGAAACTTCATGCAGCTGATCCACGACGACAGCCTGACCTTTAAAGAGGACATCCAGAAAGC
CCAGGTGTCCGGCCAGGGCGATAGCCTGCACGAGCACATTGCCAATCTGGCCGGCAGCCCCGCCATTAAG
AAGGGCATCCTGCAGACAGTGAAGGTGGTGGACGAGCTCGTGAAAGTGATGGGCCGGCACAAGCCCGAGA
ACATCGTGATCGAAATGGCCAGAGAGAACCAGACCACCCAGAAGGGACAGAAGAACAGCCGCGAGAGAAT
GAAGCGGATCGAAGAGGGCATCAAAGAGCTGGGCAGCCAGATCCTGAAAGAACACCCCGTGGAAAACACC
CAGCTGCAGAACGAGAAGCTGTACCTGTACTACCTGCAGAATGGGCGGGATATGTACGTGGACCAGGAAC
TGGACATCAACCGGCTGTCCGACTACGATGTGGACCATATCGTGCCTCAGAGCTTTCTGAAGGACGACTC
CATCGACAACAAGGTGCTGACCAGAAGCGACAAGAACCGGGGCAAGAGCGACAACGTGCCCTCCGAAGAG
GTCGTGAAGAAGATGAAGAACTACTGGCGGCAGCTGCTGAACGCCAAGCTGATTACCCAGAGAAAGTTCG
ACAATCTGACCAAGGCCGAGAGAGGCGGCCTGAGCGAACTGGATAAGGCCGGCTTCATCAAGAGACAGCT
GGTGGAAACCCGGCAGATCACAAAGCACGTGGCACAGATCCTGGACTCCCGGATGAACACTAAGTACGAC
GAGAATGACAAGCTGATCCGGGAAGTGAAAGTGATCACCCTGAAGTCCAAGCTGGTGTCCGATTTCCGGA
AGGATTTCCAGTTTTACAAAGTGCGCGAGATCAACAACTACCACCACGCCCACGACGCCTACCTGAACGC
CGTCGTGGGAACCGCCCTGATCAAAAAGTACCCTAAGCTGGAAAGCGAGTTCGTGTACGGCGACTACAAG
GTGTACGACGTGCGGAAGATGATCGCCAAGAGCGAGCAGGAAATCGGCAAGGCTACCGCCAAGTACTTCT
TCTACAGCAACATCATGAACTTTTTCAAGACCGAGATTACCCTGGCCAACGGCGAGATCCGGAAGCGGCC
TCTGATCGAGACAAACGGCGAAACCGGGGAGATCGTGTGGGATAAGGGCCGGGATTTTGCCACCGTGCGG
AAAGTGCTGAGCATGCCCCAAGTGAATATCGTGAAAAAGACCGAGGTGCAGACAGGCGGCTTCAGCAAAG
AGTCTATCCTGCCCAAGAGGAACAGCGATAAGCTGATCGCCAGAAAGAAGGACTGGGACCCTAAGAAGTA
CGGCGGCTTCGACAGCCCCACCGTGGCCTATTCTGTGCTGGTGGTGGCCAAAGTGGAAAAGGGCAAGTCC
AAGAAACTGAAGAGTGTGAAAGAGCTGCTGGGGATCACCATCATGGAAAGAAGCAGCTTCGAGAAGAATC
CCATCGACTTTCTGGAAGCCAAGGGCTACAAAGAAGTGAAAAAGGACCTGATCATCAAGCTGCCTAAGTA
CTCCCTGTTCGAGCTGGAAAACGGCCGGAAGAGAATGCTGGCCTCTGCCGGCGAACTGCAGAAGGGAAAC
GAACTGGCCCTGCCCTCCAAATATGTGAACTTCCTGTACCTGGCCAGCCACTATGAGAAGCTGAAGGGCT
CCCCCGAGGATAATGAGCAGAAACAGCTGTTTGTGGAACAGCACAAGCACTACCTGGACGAGATCATCGA
GCAGATCAGCGAGTTCTCCAAGAGAGTGATCCTGGCCGACGCTAATCTGGACAAAGTGCTGTCCGCCTAC
AACAAGCACCGGGATAAGCCCATCAGAGAGCAGGCCGAGAATATCATCCACCTGTTTACCCTGACCAATC
TGGGAGCCCCTGCCGCCTTCAAGTACTTTGACACCACCATCGACCGGAAGAGGTACACCAGCACCAAAGA
GGTGCTGGACGCCACCCTGATCCACCAGAGCATCACCGGCCTGTACGAGACACGGATCGACCTGTCTCAG
CTGGGAGGCGACAAAAGGCCGGCGGCCACGAAAAAGGCCGGCCAGGCAAAAAAGAAAAAGGAATTCGGCA
GTGGAGAGGGCAGAGGAAGTCTGCTAACATGCGGTGACGTCGAGGAGAATCCTGGCCCAATGACCGAGTA
CAAGCCCACGGTGCGCCTCGCCACCCGCGACGACGTCCCCAGGGCCGTACGCACCCTCGCCGCCGCGTTC
GCCGACTACCCCGCCACGCGCCACACCGTCGATCCGGACCGCCACATCGAGCGGGTCACCGAGCTGCAAG
AACTCTTCCTCACGCGCGTCGGGCTCGACATCGGCAAGGTGTGGGTCGCGGACGACGGCGCCGCGGTGGC
GGTCTGGACCACGCCGGAGAGCGTCGAAGCGGGGGCGGTGTTCGCCGAGATCGGCCCGCGCATGGCCGAG
TTGAGCGGTTCCCGGCTGGCCGCGCAGCAACAGATGGAAGGCCTCCTGGCGCCGCACCGGCCCAAGGAGC
CCGCGTGGTTCCTGGCCACCGTCGGCGTCTCGCCCGACCACCAGGGCAAGGGTCTGGGCAGCGCCGTCGT
GCTCCCCGGAGTGGAGGCGGCCGAGCGCGCCGGGGTGCCCGCCTTCCTGGAGACCTCCGCGCCCCACAAC
CTCCCCTTCTACGAGCGGCTCGGCTTCACCGTCACCGCCGACGTCGAGGTGCCCGAAGGACCGCGCACCT
GGTGCATGACCCGCAAGCCCGGTGCCTGAGAATTCTAACTAGAGCTCGCTGATCAGCCTCGACTGTGCCT
TCTAGTTGCCAGCCATCTGTTGTTTGCCCCTCCCCCGTGCCTTCCTTGACCCTGGAAGGTGCCACTCCCA
CTGTCCTTTCCTAATAAAATGAGGAAATTGCATCGCATTGTCTGAGTAGGTGTCATTCTATTCTGGGGGG
TGGGGTGGGGCAGGACAGCAAGGGGGAGGATTGGGAAGAGAATAGCAGGCATGCTGGGGAGCGGCCGCAG
GAACCCCTAGTGATGGAGTTGGCCACTCCCTCTCTGCGCGCTCGCTCGCTCACTGAGGCCGGGCGACCAA
AGGTCGCCCGACGCCCGGGCTTTGCCCGGGCGGCCTCAGTGAGCGAGCGAGCGCGCAGCTGCCTGCAGGG
GCGCCTGATGCGGTATTTTCTCCTTACGCATCTGTGCGGTATTTCACACCGCATA
[95 nt withheld, positions 6636-6730]
T
[46 nt withheld, positions 6732-6777]
C
[141 nt withheld, positions 6779-6919]
CCTTTGACGTTGGAGTCCACGTTCTTT
[37 nt withheld, positions 6947-6983]
ACTCTATCTCGGGCTATTCTTTTGATTTATAAGGGATTTTGCCGATTTCGGTCTATTGGTTAAAAAATGA
GCTGATTTAACAAAAATTTAACGCGAATTTTAACAAAATATTAACGTTTACAATTTTATGGTGCACTCTC
AGTACAATCTGCTCTGATGCCGCATAGTTAAGCCAGCCCCGACACCCGCCAACACCCGCTGACGCGCCCT
GACGGGCTTGTCTGCTCCCGGCATCCGCTTACAGACAAGCTGTGACCGTCTCCGGGAGCTGCATGTGTCA
GAGGTTTTCACCGTCATCACCGAAACGCGCGAGACGAAAGGGCCTCGTGATACGCCTATTTTTATAGGTT
AATGTCATGATAATAATGGTTTCTTAGACGTCAGGTGGCACTTTTCGGGGAAATGTGCGCGGAACCCCTA
TTTGTTTATTTTTCTAAATACATTCAAATATGTATCCGCTCATGAGACAATAACCCTGATAAATGCTTCA
ATAATATTGAAAAAGGAAGAGTATGAGTATTCAACATTTCCGTGTCGCCCTTATTCCCTTTTTTGCGGCA
TTTTGCCTTCCTGTTTTTGCTCACCCAGAAACGCTGGTGAAAGTAAAAGATGCTGAAGATCAGTTGGGTG
CACGAGTGGGTTACATCGAACTGGATCTCAACAGCGGTAAGATCCTTGAGAGTTTTCGCCCCGAAGAACG
TTTTCCAATGATGAGCACTTTTAAAGTTCTGCTATGTGGCGCGGTATTATCCCGTATTGACGCCGGGCAA
GAGCAACTCGGTCGCCGCATACACTATTCTCAGAATGACTTGGTTGAGTACTCACCAGTCACAGAAAAGC
ATCTTACGGATGGCATGACAGTAAGAGAATTATGCAGTGCTGCCATAACCATGAGTGATAACACTGCGGC
CAACTTACTTCTGACAACGATCGGAGGACCGAAGGAGCTAACCGCTTTTTTGCACAACATGGGGGATCAT
GTAACTCGCCTTGATCGTTGGGAACCGGAGCTGAATGAAGCCATACCAAACGACGAGCGTGACACCACGA
TGCCTGTAGCAATGGCAACAACGTTGCGCAAACTATTAACTGGCGAACTACTTACTCTAGCTTCCCGGCA
ACAATTAATAGACTGGATGGAGGCGGATAAAGTTGCAGGACCACTTCTGCGCTCGGCCCTTCCGGCTGGC
TGGTTTATTGCTGATAAATCTGGAGCCGGTGAGCGTGGAAGCCGCGGTATCATTGCAGCACTGGGGCCAG
ATGGTAAGCCCTCCCGTATCGTAGTTATCTACACGACGGGGAGTCAGGCAACTATGGATGAACGAAATAG
ACAGATCGCTGAGATAGGTGCCTCACTGATTAAGCATTGGTAACTGTCAGACCAAGTTTACTCATATATA
CTTTAGATTGATTTAAAACTTCATTTTTAATTTAAAAGGATCTAGGTGAAGATCCTTTTTGATAATCTCA
TGACCAAAATCCCTTAACGTGAGTTTTCGTTCCACTGAGCGTCAGACCCCGTAGAAAAGATCAAAGGATC
TTCTTGAGATCCTTTTTTTCTGCGCGTAATCTGCTGCTTGCAAACAAAAAAACCACCGCTACCAGCGGTG
GTTTGTTTGCCGGATCAAGAGCTACCAACTCTTTTTCCGAAGGTAACTGGCTTCAGCAGAGCGCAGATAC
CAAATACTGTTCTTCTAGTGTAGCCGTAGTTAGGCCACCACTTCAAGAACTCTGTAGCACCGCCTACATA
CCTCGCTCTGCTAATCCTGTTACCAGTGGCTGCTGCCAGTGGCGATAAGTCGTGTCTTACCGGGTTGGAC
TCAAGACGATAGTTACCGGATAAGGCGCAGCGGTCGGGCTGAACGGGGGGTTCGTGCACACAGCCCAGCT
TGGAGCGAACGACCTACACCGAACTGAGATACCTACAGCGTGAGCTATGAGAAAGCGCCACGCTTCCCGA
AGGGAGAAAGGCGGACAGGTATCCGGTAAGCGGCAGGGTCGGAACAGGAGAGCGCACGAGGGAGCTTCCA
GGGGGAAACGCCTGGTATCTTTATAGTCCTGTCGGGTTTCGCCACCTCTGACTTGAGCGTCGATTTTTGT
GATGCTCGTCAGGGGGGCGGAGCCTATGGAAAAACGCCAGCAACGCGGCCTTTTTACGGTTCCTGGCCTT
TTGCTGGCCTTTTGCTCACATGT
